>Addgene plasmid #124705 | MS2_adRNA-MCP_ADAR2 DD (E488Q)_NLS | addgene full sequence | sequence record 244472 | Addgene NGS Result
TTTCCATAGGCTCCGCCCCCCTGACGAGCATCACAAAAATCGACGCTCAAGTCAGAGGTGGCGAAACCCG
ACAGGACTATAAAGATACCAGGCGTTTCCCCCTGGAAGCTCCCTCGTGCGCTCTCCTGTTCCGACCCTGC
CGCTTACCGGATACCTGTCCGCCTTTCTCCCTTCGGGAAGCGTGGCGCTTTCTCATAGCTCACGCTGTAG
GTATCTCAGTTCGGTGTAGGTCGTTCGCTCCAAGCTGGGCTGTGTGCACGAACCCCCCGTTCAGCCCGAC
CGCTGCGCCTTATCCGGTAACTATCGTCTTGAGTCCAACCCGGTAAGACACGACTTATCGCCACTGGCAG
CAGCCACTGGTAACAGGATTAGCAGAGCGAGGTATGTAGGCGGTGCTACAGAGTTCTTGAAGTGGTGGCC
TAACTACGGCTACACTAGAAGAACAGTATTTGGTATCTGCGCTCTGCTGAAGCCAGTTACCTTCGGAAAA
AGAGTTGGTAGCTCTTGATCCGGCAAACAAACCACCGCTGGTAGCGGTGGTTTTTTTGTTTGCAAGCAGC
AGATTACGCGCAGAAAAAAAGGATCTCAAGAAGATCCTTTGATCTTTTCTACGGGGTCTGACGCTCAGTG
GAACGAAAACTCACGTTAAGGGATTTTGGTCATGAGATTATCAAAAAGGATCTTCACCTAGATCCTTTTA
AATTAAAAATGAAGTTTTAAATCAATCTAAAGTATATATGAGTAAACTTGGTCTGACAGTTAGAAAAACT
CATCGAGCATCAAATGAAACTGCAATTTATTCATATCAGGATTATCAATACCATATTTTTGAAAAAGCCG
TTTCTGTAATGAAGGAGAAAACTCACCGAGGCAGTTCCATAGGATGGCAAGATCCTGGTATCGGTCTGCG
ATTCCGACTCGTCCAACATCAATACAACCTATTAATTTCCCCTCGTCAAAAATAAGGTTATCAAGTGAGA
AATCACCATGAGTGACGACTGAATCCGGTGAGAATGGCAAAAGTTTATGCATTTCTTTCCAGACTTGTTC
AACAGGCCAGCCATTACGCTCGTCATCAAAATCACTCGCATCAACCAAACCGTTATTCATTCGTGATTGC
GCCTGAGCGAGACGAAATACGCGATCGCTGTTAAAAGGACAATTACAAACAGGAATCGAATGCAACCGGC
GCAGGAACACTGCCAGCGCATCAACAATATTTTCACCTGAATCAGGATATTCTTCTAATACCTGGAATGC
TGTTTTCCCAGGGATCGCAGTGGTGAGTAACCATGCATCATCAGGAGTACGGATAAAATGCTTGATGGTC
GGAAGAGGCATAAATTCCGTCAGCCAGTTTAGTCTGACCATCTCATCTGTAACATCATTGGCAACGCTAC
CTTTGCCATGTTTCAGAAACAACTCTGGCGCATCGGGCTTCCCATACAATCGATAGATTGTCGCACCTGA
TTGCCCGACATTATCGCGAGCCCATTTATACCCATATAAATCAGCATCCATGTTGGAATTTAATCGCGGC
CTAGAGCAAGACGTTTCCCGTTGAATATGGCTCATACTCTTCCTTTTTCAATATTATTGAAGCATTTATC
AGGGTTATTGTCTCATGAGCGGATACATATTTGAATGTATTTAGAAAAATAAACAAATAGGGGTTCCGCG
CACATTTCCCCGAAAAGTGCCACCTGACGTCTAAGAAACCATTATTATCATGACATTAACCTATAAAAAT
AGGCGTATCACGAGGCCCTTTCGTCTCGCGCGTTTCGGTGATGACGGTGAAAACCTCTGACACATGCAGC
TCCCGGAGACGGTCACAGCTTGTCTGTAAGCGGATGCCGGGAGCAGACAAGCCCGTCAGGGCGCGTCAGC
GGGTGTTGGCGGGTGTCGGGGCTGGCTTAACTATGCGGCATCAGAGCAGATTGTACTGAGAGTGCACCAT
ATGCGGTGTGAAATACCGCACAGATGCGTAAGGAGAAAATACCGCATCAGGCGCCATTCGCCATTCAGGC
TGCGCAACTGTTGGGAAGGGCGATCGGTGCGGGCCTCTTCGCTATTACGCCAGCTGGCGAAAGGGGGATG
TGCTGCAAGGCGATTAAGTTGGGTAACGCCAGGGTTTTCCCAGTCACGACGTTGTAAAACGACGGCCAGT
GAATTGACGCGCCATTGGGATGTTGTAAAACGACGGCCAGTGAACCTGCAGGCAGCTGCGCGCTCGCTCG
CTCACTGAGGCCGCCCGGGCAAAGCCCGGGCGTCGGGCGACCTTTGGTCGCCCGGCCTCAGTGAGCGAGC
GAGCGCGCAGAGAGGGAGTGGCCAACTCCATCACTAGGGGTTCCTGCGGCCGCACGCGTGGAGGAGGGCC
TATTTCCCATGATTCCTTCATATTTGCATATACGATACAAGGCTGTTAGAGAGATAATTAGAATTAATTT
GACTGTAAACACAAAGATATTAGTACAAAATACGTGACGTAGAAAGTAATAATTTCTTGGGTAGTTTGCA
GTTTTAAAATTATGTTTTAAAATGGACTATCATATGCTTACCGTAACTTGAAAGTATTTCGATTTCTTGG
CTTTATATATCTTGTGGAAAGGACGAAACACCGAACATGAGGATCACCCATGTCTGCCGCCAGCTGGATT
TCCCAACATGAGGATCACCCATGTCTTTTTTCGTACTGAGTCGCCCAGTCTCAGATAGATCCGACGCCGC
CATCTCTAGGCCCGCGCCGGCCCCCTCGCACAGACTTGTGGGAGAAGCTCGGCTACTCCCCTGCCCCGGT
TAATTTGCATATAATATTTCCTAGTAACTATAGAGGCTTAATGTGCGATAAAAGACAGATAATCTGTTCT
TTTTAATACTAGCTACATTTTACATGATAGGCTTGGATTTCTATAAGAGATACAAATACTAAATTATTAT
TTTAAAAAACAGCACAAAAGGAAACTCACCCTAACTGTAAAGTAATTGTGTGTTTTGAGACTATAAATAT
CCCTTGGAGAAAAGCCTTGTTTGAATTCCTAGACCCAGCTTTCTTGTACAAAGTTGGCATTAATACGCGT
TGACATTGATTATTGACTAGTTATTAATAGTAATCAATTACGGGGTCATTAGTTCATAGCCCATATATGG
AGTTCCGCGTTACATAACTTACGGTAAATGGCCCGCCTGGCTGACCGCCCAACGACCCCCGCCCATTGAC
GTCAATAATGACGTATGTTCCCATAGTAACGCCAATAGGGACTTTCCATTGACGTCAATGGGTGGAGTAT
TTACGGTAAACTGCCCACTTGGCAGTACATCAAGTGTATCATATGCCAAGTACGCCCCCTATTGACGTCA
ATGACGGTAAATGGCCCGCCTGGCATTATGCCCAGTACATGACCTTATGGGACTTTCCTACTTGGCAGTA
CATCTACGTATTAGTCATCGCTATTACCATGGTGATGCGGTTTTGGCAGTACATCAATGGGCGTGGATAG
CGGTTTGACTCACGGGGATTTCCAAGTCTCCACCCCATTGACGTCAATGGGAGTTTGTTTTGGCACCAAA
ATCAACGGGACTTTCCAAAATGTCGTAACAACTCCGCCCCATTGACGCAAATGGGCGGTAGGCGTGTACG
GTGGGAGGTCTATATAAGCAGAGCTCGTTTAGTGAACCGTCAGATCGCCTGGAGACGCCATCCACGCTGT
TTTGACCTCCATAGAAGACACCGGGACCGATCCAGCCTCCGGACTCTAGAGGATCGAACCCTTAAGGCCA
CCATGGCGTCCAATTTCACTCAGTTTGTGCTGGTTGACAACGGCGGGACCGGGGACGTTACGGTAGCCCC
CTCAAACTTTGCCAACGGTATAGCGGAGTGGATAAGCAGCAATTCTAGGAGTCAAGCATACAAAGTTACA
TGCAGCGTGCGCCAATCTAGCGCTCAGAATCGCAAGTACACCATTAAAGTAGAGGTCCCCAAGGGAGCCT
GGAGAAGCTATCTTAACATGGAGTTGACCATACCAATCTTCGCTACCAACTCTGACTGTGAACTCATTGT
GAAAGCCATGCAAGGTCTGCTCAAGGATGGTAACCCAATTCCGTCCGCTATCGCTGCCAACTCTGGGATT
TACGGGGGCAGTGGGAGCGGTGCAGGATCTGGTAGTCCAGCTGGGGGAGGAGCACCGGGTAGCGGTGGGG
GGTCTCAGCTGCACCTGCCCCAGGTTCTCGCAGACGCCGTATCCCGCCTTGTACTGGGCAAGTTTGGTGA
TCTTACTGACAATTTTTCATCTCCTCATGCGAGGCGGAAAGTACTCGCAGGCGTCGTCATGACGACCGGA
ACTGACGTGAAAGACGCCAAAGTCATCTCTGTCTCCACGGGCACAAAGTGCATAAACGGGGAGTACATGA
GCGACCGGGGGCTGGCACTGAATGATTGTCACGCTGAAATAATATCTAGGCGATCTCTGCTTAGATTTCT
CTACACTCAACTCGAATTGTACCTTAACAACAAAGATGACCAGAAACGCAGTATATTTCAGAAATCAGAA
CGCGGCGGATTTCGACTTAAGGAAAACGTTCAGTTCCACTTGTATATCAGCACATCCCCTTGCGGTGACG
CCCGAATCTTTTCCCCGCACGAGCCGATATTGGAGGAGCCCGCGGACAGACATCCTAATAGGAAGGCTAG
AGGCCAACTTCGGACGAAGATTGAAAGTGGCCAGGGTACTATCCCGGTGCGGTCCAACGCTAGTATTCAA
ACGTGGGACGGAGTCCTTCAAGGTGAACGGCTGTTGACAATGAGCTGCTCAGACAAAATCGCGCGCTGGA
ATGTAGTGGGAATCCAAGGCAGCCTCTTGAGCATATTCGTAGAACCCATATATTTCTCATCCATTATTTT
GGGCTCTCTGTATCATGGTGACCATCTGTCAAGGGCTATGTACCAACGAATTTCTAATATCGAGGATCTT
CCTCCACTCTATACACTCAATAAGCCTCTCTTGTCCGGGATATCAAACGCTGAGGCCCGCCAGCCAGGGA
AAGCTCCTAACTTCAGTGTTAACTGGACCGTTGGTGATTCTGCGATAGAGGTCATCAACGCCACGACAGG
TAAGGATGAGCTCGGTAGAGCCTCACGCCTGTGTAAACACGCGTTGTATTGTAGATGGATGAGAGTACAT
GGGAAGGTCCCATCTCACTTGCTCCGAAGCAAGATCACTAAGCCTAATGTGTATCATGAGTCAAAACTCG
CGGCTAAAGAATACCAGGCAGCCAAAGCTCGACTTTTTACAGCTTTTATTAAGGCAGGGCTCGGGGCATG
GGTCGAGAAGCCGACCGAGCAGGACCAATTCTCTCTGACGGGGAGCGGATCCGGCTCTCCAAAAAAGAAG
AGAAAAGTCTAAGGGTTCGATCCCTACTGGTTAGTAATGAGTTTAAACGGGGGAGGCTAACTGAAACACG
GAAGGAGACAATACCGGAAGGAACCCGCGCTATGACGGCAATAAAAAGACAGAATAAAACGCACGGGTGT
TGGGTCGTTTGTTCATAAACGCGGGGTTCGGTCCCAGGGCTGGCACTCTGTCGATACCCCACCGAGACCC
CATTGGGGCCAATACGCCCGCGTTTCTTCCTTTTCCCCACCCCACCCCCCAAGTTCGGGTGAAGGCCCAG
GGCTCGCAGCCAACGTCGGGGCGGCAGGCCCTGCCATAGCAGATCTGCGCTGATTTTGTAGGTAACCACG
TGCGGACCGAGCGGCCGCAGGAACCCCTAGTGATGGAGTTGGCCACTCCCTCTCTGCGCGCTCGCTCGCT
CACTGAGGCCGGGCGACCAAAGGTCGCCCGACGCCCGGGCTTTGCCCGGGCGGCCTCAGTGAGCGAGCGA
GCGCGCAGCTGCCTGCAGGCTTGGATCCCAATGGCGCGCCGAGCTTGGCTCGAGCATGGTCATAGCTGTT
TCCTGTGTGAAATTGTTATCCGCTCACAATTCCACACAACATACGAGCCGGAAGCATAAAGTGTAAAGCC
TGGGGTGCCTAATGAGTGAGCTAACTCACATTAATTGCGTTGCGCTCACTGCCCGCTTTCCAGTCGGGAA
ACCTGTCGTGCCAGCTGCATTAATGAATCGGCCAACGCGCGGGGAGAGGCGGTTTGCGTATTGGGCGCTC
TTCCGCTTCCTCGCTCACTGACTCGCTGCGCTCGGTCGTTCGGCTGCGGCGAGCGGTATCAGCTCACTCA
AAGGCGGTAATACGGTTATCCACAGAATCAGGGGATAACGCAGGAAAGAACATGTGAGCAAAAGGCCAGC
AAAAGGCCAGGAACCGTAAAAAGGCCGCGTTGCTGGCGTT
Features (pLannotate 1.2.2; 26 found; start..end, strand, type, name):
      1..589     -  rep_origin     ori: high-copy-number ColE1/pMB1/pBR322/pUC origin of replication
    760..1575    -  CDS            KanR: aminoglycoside phosphotransferase; aph(3')-Ia; confers resistance to kanamycin in bacteria or G418 (Geneticin®) in eukaryotes
   1576..1680    -  promoter       AmpR promoter: bla
   1775..1810    +  CDS            rop (fragment): Rop protein, which maintains plasmids at low copy number; rop
   1912..2011    +  misc_feature   bom (fragment): basis of mobility region from pBR322
   2017..2174    -  CDS            lacZα (fragment): LacZα fragment of β-galactosidase; lacZ fragment
   2192..2214    -  CDS            lacZα (fragment): LacZα fragment of β-galactosidase; lacZ fragment
   2215..2355    -  repeat_region  AAV2 ITR: inverted terminal repeat of adeno-associated virus serotype 2 inverted
   2374..2614    +  promoter       U6 promoter: RNA polymerase III promoter for human U6 snRNA
   2625..2643    +  misc_RNA       MS2 stem loop: stem loop that binds the bacteriophage MS2 coat protein
   2666..2684    +  misc_RNA       MS2 stem loop: stem loop that binds the bacteriophage MS2 coat protein
   2718..3031    +  promoter       U6 promoter: RNA polymerase III promoter for mouse U6 snRNA (Das et al., 1988)
   3043..3064    -  protein_bind   attB2 (fragment): mutant version of attB; recombination site for the Gateway® BP reaction BP Clonase™
   3082..3461    +  enhancer       CMV enhancer: human cytomegalovirus immediate early enhancer
   3462..3665    +  promoter       CMV promoter: human cytomegalovirus (CMV) immediate early promoter
   3783..4133    +  CDS            CAPSD_BPMS2 (fragment): Experimental evidence at protein level: Swiss-Prot protein existence level 1. Acts as a translational repressor of viral replicase synthesis late in infection. This latter function is the result of capsid protein interaction with an RNA hairpin which contains the replicase ribosome-binding site. From Escherichia phage MS2 (Bacteriophage MS2).
   4200..5360    +  CDS            Adarb1 (fragment): RED1_RAT - Also known as Red1. Experimental evidence at protein level: Swiss-Prot protein existence level 1. Catalyzes the hydrolytic deamination of adenosine to inosine in double-stranded RNA (dsRNA) referred to as A-to-I RNA editing. This may affect gene expression and function in a number of ways that include mRNA translation by changing codons and hence the amino acid sequence of proteins; pre-mRNA splicing by altering splice site recognition sequences; RNA stability by changing sequences involved in nuclease recognition; genetic stability in the case of RNA virus genomes by changing seque
   5379..5395    +  CDS            SV40 NLS (fragment): nuclear localization signal of SV40 (simian virus 40) large T antigen
   5496..5544    +  polyA_signal   HSV TK poly(A) signal: herpes simplex virus thymidine kinase polyadenylation signal (Cole and Stacy, 1985)
   5635..5651    -  polyA_signal   bGH poly(A) signal (fragment): bovine growth hormone polyadenylation signal
   5759..5899    +  repeat_region  AAV2 ITR: inverted terminal repeat of adeno-associated virus serotype 2 inverted
   5963..5979    -  protein_bind   lac operator: The lac repressor binds to the lac operator to inhibit transcription in E. coli. This inhibition can be relieved by adding lactose or isopropyl-β-D-thiogalactopyranoside (IPTG). lac repressor encoded by lacI
   5987..6017    -  promoter       lac promoter: promoter for the E. coli lac operon
   6032..6053    -  protein_bind   CAP binding site: CAP binding activates transcription in the presence of cAMP. E. coli catabolite activator protein
   6066..6158    -  CDS            lacI (fragment): lac repressor; lacI; The lac repressor binds to the lac operator to inhibit transcription in E. coli. This inhibition can be relieved by adding lactose or isopropyl-β-D-thiogalactopyranoside (IPTG).
   6160..6293    -  rep_origin     RSF ori (fragment): Plasmids containing the RSF 1030 origin of replication can be propagated in E. coli cells that contain additional plasmids with compatible origins.
