[The description below was written by a language model from this plasmid's Addgene catalogue record and pLannotate feature annotations shown in this document.]
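Description:
MS2_adRNA-MCP_ADAR2 DD (E488Q)_NLS is an AAV transfer plasmid for mammalian expression that delivers both components of an MS2-based, RNA-guided adenosine deaminase system for site-directed A-to-I RNA editing. The backbone is not named in the record. The annotated sequence of about 6.3 kb shows a high-copy ColE1/pUC-type origin and a kanamycin resistance gene (aph(3')-Ia) driven by the bla promoter, along with leftover fragments of lacZα, lacI, rop, bom and an RSF origin that appear to be cloning remnants. Two AAV2 inverted terminal repeats flank the payload, so the cassette between them can be packaged into recombinant AAV when replication and capsid functions are supplied in trans. It can also simply be transfected as a plasmid.

Between the ITRs, a human U6 RNA polymerase III promoter drives the adRNA, an ADAR-recruiting guide RNA. It contains two annotated MS2 stem loops flanking a short intervening region, presumably the antisense segment, which the record says targets the RAB7A transcript. A mouse U6 promoter is annotated just downstream, but the record does not state what it drives. The CMV enhancer and promoter then express a fusion of the bacteriophage MS2 coat protein (MCP) with the deaminase domain of human ADAR2 carrying the hyperactive E488Q mutation. The fusion ends in a C-terminal SV40 nuclear localization signal and is followed by an HSV TK polyadenylation signal. The annotation tool matched the deaminase to the rat orthologue, whereas the catalogue lists it as human. MCP binds the stem loops on the adRNA, bringing the deaminase to the target adenosine in the guide–mRNA duplex.
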