Addgene plasmid #124705: MS2_adRNA-MCP_ADAR2 DD (E488Q)_NLS
Purpose: Expresses MS2_adRNA targeting the RAB7A transcript along with the MCP_ADAR2 DD(E488Q)_NLS
Depositing lab: Prashant Mali. Depositing organization: University of California, San Diego (UCSD). Publication: In vivo RNA editing of point mutations via RNA-guided adenosine deaminases. Katrekar D, Chen G, Meluzzi D, Ganesh A, Worlikar A, Shih YR, Varghese S, Mali P. Nat Methods. 2019 Mar;16(3):239-242. doi: 10.1038/s41592-019-0323-0. Epub 2019 Feb 8. PubMed 30737497.
Backbone
  Vector backbone: Unknown
  Backbone size w/o insert (bp): 4700
  Vector type: Mammalian Expression, AAV
Growth in bacteria
  Bacterial resistance: Kanamycin, 50 μg/mL
  Growth temperature: 37°C
  Growth strain: NEB Stable
  Copy number: Unknown
Gene/Insert
  Gene/Insert name: MCP_ADAR2 DD (E488Q)_NLS
  Species: H. sapiens (human)
  Insert size (bp): 1620
  Mutation: E488Q hyperactive mutant
  Promoter: CMV
  Tag / fusion protein: NLS (C terminal on insert)
  Cloning method: Gibson Cloning
  Sequencing primers: 5′ CMV Forward; 3′ TCCTTCCGTGTTTCAGTTAGCC
Terms and licenses: Academic/Nonprofit Terms; Industry Terms: Not Available to Industry
Depositor comments: Also expresses MS2_adRNA targeting the RAB7A transcript
How to cite: MS2_adRNA-MCP_ADAR2 DD (E488Q)_NLS was a gift from Prashant Mali (Addgene plasmid # 124705 ; http://n2t.net/addgene:124705 ; RRID:Addgene_124705)
