>Addgene plasmid #124705 | MS2_adRNA-MCP_ADAR2 DD (E488Q)_NLS | depositor partial sequence | sequence record 238359 | CMV_Forward
ATGGCGTCCAATTTCACTCAGTTTGTGCTGGTTGACAACGGCGGGACCGGGGACGTTACGGTAGCCCCCT
CAAACTTTGCCAACGGTATAGCGGAGTGGATAAGCAGCAATTCTAGGAGTCAAGCATACAAAGTTACATG
CAGCGTGCGCCAATCTAGCGCTCAGAATCGCAAGTACACCATTAAAGTAGAGGTCCCCAAGGGAGCCTGG
AGAAGCTATCTTAACATGGAGTTGACCATACCAATCTTCGCTACCAACTCTGACTGTGAACTCATTGTGA
AAGCCATGCAAGGTCTGCTCAAGGATGGTAACCCAATTCCGTCCGCTATCGCTGCCAACTCTGGGATTTA
CGGGGGCAGTGGGAGCGGTGCAGGATCTGGTAGTCCAGCTGGGGGAGGAGCACCGGGTAGCGGTGGGGGG
TCTCAGCTGCACCTGCCCCAGGTTCTCGCAGACGCCGTATCCCGCCTTGTACTGGGCAAGTTTGGTGATC
TTACTGACAATTTTTCATCTCCTCATGCGAGGCGGAAAGTACTCGCAGGCGTCGTCATGACGACCGGAAC
TGACGTGAAAGACGCCAAAGTCATCTCTGTCTCCACGGGCACAAAGTGCATAAACGGGGAGTACATGAGC
GACCGGGGGCTGGCACTGAATGATTGTCACGCTGAAATAATATCTAGGCGATCTCTGCTTAGATTTCTCT
ACACTCAACTCGAATTGTACCTTAACAACAAAGATGACCAGAAACGCAGTATATTTCAGAAATCAGAACG
CGGCGGATTTCGACTTAAGGAAAACGTTCAGTTCCACTTGTATATCAGCACATCCCCTTGCGGTGACGCC
CGAATCTTTTCCCCGCACGAGCCGATATTGGAGGAGCCCGCGGACAGACATCCTAATAGGAAGGCTAGAG
GCCAACTTCGGACGAAGATTGAAAGTGGCCAGGGTACTATCCCGGTGCGGTCCAACGCTAGTATTCAAAC
GTGGGACGGAGTCCTTCAAGGTGAACGGCTGTTGACAATGAGCTGCTCAGACAAAATCGCGCGCTGGAAT
GTAGTGGGAATCCAAGGCAGCCTCTTGAGCATATTCGTAGAACCCATATATTTCTCATCCATTATTTTGG
GCTCTCTGTATCATGGTGACCATCTGTCAAGGGCTATGTACCAACGAATTTCTAATATCGAGGATCTTCC
TCCACTCTATACACTCAATAAGCCTCTCTTGTCCGGGATATCAAACGCTGAGGCCCGCCAGCCAGGGAAA
GCTCCTAACTTCAGTGTTAACTGGACCGTTGGTGATTCTGCGATAGAGGTCATCAACGCCACGACAGGTA
AGGATGAGCTCGGTAGAGCCTCACGCCTGTGTAAACACGCGTTGTATTGTAGATGGATGAGAGTACATGG
GAAGGTCCCATCTCACTTGCTCCGAAGCAAGATCACTAAGCCTAATGTGTATCATGAGTCAAAACTCGCG
GCTAAAGAATACCAGGCAGCCAAAGCTCGACTTTTTACAGCTTTTATTAAGGCAGGGCTCGGGGCATGGG
TCGAGAAGCCGACCGAGCAGGACCAATTCTCTCTGACGGGGAGCGGATCCGGCTCTCCAAAAAAGAAGAG
AAAAGTCTAA
