>Addgene plasmid #124705 | MS2_adRNA-MCP_ADAR2 DD (E488Q)_NLS | depositor partial sequence | sequence record 238397 | LKO.1 5'
GAACATGAGGATCACCCATGTCTGCCGCCAGCTGGATTTCCCAACATGAGGATCACCCATGTC
